>Addgene plasmid #19810 | pEGFP-U6-shR-E2-2 | addgene partial sequence | sequence record 25571 | mU6-F 5'-ATATCCCTTGGAGAAAAGCCTT-3'
TAGATGNGTGTTTGAGACTATAAATATCCCTTGGAGAAAAGCCTTGTTTGCAATGCTGACGACTTTCAAA
GATTCAAGAGATCATTGAAAGTCGTCAGCATTGCTTTTTTAATTCTTTGTTAGGCCTGGTACCTCTAGAG
ATATCCTGCAGTGGCCAATGCATTGGTTCGCGGCCGCCACCGCGGTGGAGCTCCAGCTTTTGTTCCCTTT
AGTGAGGGTTAATTGCGCGCTTGGCGTAATCATGGTCATAGCTGTTTCCTGTGTGAAATTGTTATCCGCT
CGGGCCCTGCCATAGCCTCAGGTTACTCATATATACTTTAGATTGATTTAAAACTTCATTTTTAATTTAA
AAGGATCTAGGTGAAGATCCTTTTTGATAATCTCATGACCAAAATCCCTTAACGTGAGTTTTCGTTCCAC
TGAGCGTCAGACCCCGTAGAAAAGATCAAAGGATCTTCTTGAGATCCTTTTTTTCTGCGCGTAATCTGCT
GCTTGCAAACAAAAAAACCACCGCTACCAGCGGTGGTTTGTTTGCCGGATCAAGAGCTACCAACTCTTTT
TCCGAAGGTAACTGGCTTCAGCAGAGCNACANANCCCAAATACTGTTCTTCTAGTGTAGCCGTAGTTAGG
CCACCACCTGCAAGAACTCTGTAGCACCGCCTACATACCTCGCTCTGCTAATCCTGTTACCAGTGGCTGC
TGCCAGTGGCGATAAGTCGTGTCTTACCGGGTTGGACTCCAGACGATAGTTACCGGATAAGGCGCAGCGG
TCGGGCTGAACGGGGGNTCGTGC
