>Addgene plasmid #19810 | pEGFP-U6-shR-E2-2 | addgene partial sequence | sequence record 25572 | mU6-F 5'-ATATCCCTTGGAGAAAAGCCTT-3'
GNTTCAGATTCAGAGATCATTGAAAGTCGTCAGCATTGCTTTTTNAATTCTTTGTTAGGCCTGGTACCTC
TAGAGATATCCTGCAGTGGCCAATGCATTGGTTCGCGGCCGCCACCGCGGTGGAGCTCCAGCTTTNGTTC
CCTTTAGTGAGGGTTAATTGCGCGCTTGGCGTAATCATGGTCATAGCTGTTTCCTGTGTGAAATTGTTAT
CCGCTCGGGCCCTGCCATAGCCTCAGGTTACTCATATATACTTTAGATTGATTTAAAACTTCATTTTTAA
TTTAAAAGGATCTAGGTGAAGATCCTTTTTGATAATCTCATGACCAAAATCCCTTAACGTGAGTTTTCGT
TCCACTGAGCGTCAGACCCCGTAGAAAAGATCAAAGGATCTTCTTGAGATCCTTTTTTTCTGCGCGTAAT
CTGCTGCTTGCAAACAAAAAAACCACCGCTACCAGCGGTGGTTTGTTTGCCGGATCAAGAGCTACCAACT
CTTTTTCCGAAGGTAACTGGCTTCAGCAGAGCGCAGATACCAAATACTGTTCTTCTAGTGTAGCCGTAGT
TAGGCCACCACTTCAAGAACTCTGTAGCACCGCCTACATACCTCGCTCTGCTAATCCTGTTACCAGTGGC
TGCTGCCAGTGGCGATAAGTCGTGTCTTACCGGGTTGGACTCAAGACGATAGTTACCGGATAAGGCGCAG
CGGTCGGGCTGAACGGGGGGTTCGTGCACACAGCCCAGCTTGGAGCGAACGACCTACACCGAACTGAGAT
ACCTACAGCGTGAGCTATGAGAAAGCGCCACGCTTCCCGAAGGGAGAAAGGCGAAGTACCGANCGAGGCG
ANGAACCNAGANNNNNGAACNGGNGAGCGCACGAGGGAGCTTCCAGGGGGAAACGCCNGGGNATCTTTAN
AGNNCCTGGTCGGNNNNTGCNCNNCCTCTGANCTTGGAGCGTCNGATTTTTTGGGNAGGCCCNGNCANGG
GGGGGCGGGAGCCCTATGGGAAAAAACGCCNAGCNACCGCGGGCCTTTTTTTACGGNTNCCNGGGCCTTT
TTNN
