[The description below was written by a language model from this plasmid's Addgene catalogue record.]
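Description:
pEGFP-U6-shR-E2-2 is a mammalian expression and RNAi plasmid built on the pEGFP-U6 backbone, recorded as about 5 kb without the insert. It is maintained in bacteria as a high-copy plasmid under kanamycin selection. The record does not list the origin of replication or any mammalian selection marker, and no feature table is available to confirm the detailed layout of the backbone.

The payload is a short hairpin RNA cassette of roughly 50 bp, cloned by restriction digestion between a PmeI site on the 5′ side and an EcoRI site on the 3′ side, both of which remain intact. As the backbone name indicates, the hairpin is presumably placed downstream of a U6 promoter, an RNA polymerase III promoter commonly used to drive small, precisely defined transcripts that fold into hairpins and are processed by the cellular RNAi machinery into silencing RNAs. The name also implies an EGFP reporter, which in vectors of this type lets transfected cells be identified by fluorescence, although the record does not state which promoter drives it. The depositor notes a specific target sequence for the hairpin, designated shR-E2-2, but the record does not name the gene being targeted or its species.

The plasmid is associated with work describing a construct with fluorescent indicators for conditional miRNA expression. In that context it most plausibly serves as a constitutive, fluorescently marked shRNA knockdown vector for transfection into mammalian cells, though the record does not spell out its exact role in that study.
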