Addgene plasmid #19810: pEGFP-U6-shR-E2-2
Depositing lab: Zuoshang Xu. Depositing organization: University of Massachusetts, Worcester. Publication: A construct with fluorescent indicators for conditional expression of miRNA. Qiu L, Wang H, Xia X, Zhou H, Xu Z. BMC Biotechnol. 2008 Oct 7;8:77. doi: 10.1186/1472-6750-8-77. PubMed 18840295.
Backbone
  Vector backbone: pEGFP-U6
  Backbone size w/o insert (bp): 5000
  Vector type: Mammalian Expression, RNAi
Growth in bacteria
  Bacterial resistance: Kanamycin, 50 μg/mL
  Growth temperature: 37°C
  Growth strain: DH5alpha
  Copy number: High Copy
Gene/Insert
  Gene/Insert name: shRNA
  Insert size (bp): 50
  Cloning method: Restriction Enzyme; 5′ cloning site PmeI (not destroyed); 3′ cloning site EcoRI (not destroyed)
  Sequencing primers: 5′ ATATCCCTTGGAGAAAAGCCTT
Terms and licenses: Academic/Nonprofit Terms; Industry Terms: Not Available to Industry
Depositor comments: Target sequence for shR-E2-2 - 5'-GCAATGCTGACGACTTTCAATGA
How to cite: pEGFP-U6-shR-E2-2 was a gift from Zuoshang Xu (Addgene plasmid # 19810 ; http://n2t.net/addgene:19810 ; RRID:Addgene_19810)
